Addgene plasmid #47991: pICH53399
Purpose: (Empty Backbone)
Depositing lab: Sylvestre Marillonnet. Depositing organization: Leibniz Institute of Plant Biochemistry (IPB). Publication: A modular cloning system for standardized assembly of multigene constructs. Weber E, Engler C, Gruetzner R, Werner S, Marillonnet S. PLoS One. 2011 Feb 18;6(2):e16765. doi: 10.1371/journal.pone.0016765. PubMed 21364738.
Backbone
  Vector backbone: pUC19-derived
  Backbone manufacturer: self-made
  Backbone size (bp): 2247
  Vector type: Unspecified
  Selectable markers: LacZ alpha
Growth in bacteria
  Bacterial resistance: Spectinomycin, 50 μg/mL
  Growth temperature: 37°C
  Growth strain: DH10B
  Copy number: High Copy
Gene/Insert
  Gene/Insert name: None
Terms and licenses: Academic/Nonprofit Terms; Industry Terms: Not Available to Industry
Depositor comments: level 0 cloning vector
How to cite: pICH53399 was a gift from Sylvestre Marillonnet (Addgene plasmid # 47991 ; http://n2t.net/addgene:47991 ; RRID:Addgene_47991)
