[The description below was written by a language model from this plasmid's Addgene catalogue record and pLannotate feature annotations shown in this document.]
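Description:
pICH53399 is an empty level 0 cloning vector from a modular cloning (MoClo) system for the standardized assembly of multigene constructs. It is a self-made, pUC19-derived bacterial plasmid with no insert; the catalogue gives a backbone size of 2,247 bp, while the full depositor sequence that was annotated is 2,845 nt, the difference presumably reflecting the lacZα selection cassette. It replicates in E. coli at high copy number from a ColE1/pMB1/pUC-type origin. Selection is by spectinomycin through an aadA gene, which mediates resistance to streptomycin and spectinomycin and lies downstream of an AmpR (bla) promoter. Short fragments of an integrase gene and of a gentamicin acetyltransferase gene sit just upstream of aadA. These are non-functional remnants, probably carried over from the resistance cassette's source. A partial bom region from pBR322 is also annotated.

The working part of the vector is a lacZα cassette: a CAP binding site, lac promoter and lac operator drive a LacZα fragment, with a pUC18/19 multiple cloning site at its start and a small lacI remnant upstream. LacZα is listed as the selectable marker, which supports blue/white screening. In vectors of this type, an incoming part replaces the lacZα cassette, so correct clones appear white on indicator plates. Level 0 modules in modular cloning schemes hold individual basic parts, such as promoters, coding sequences or terminators, which are later combined into transcription units and then multigene constructs. The record does not annotate the type IIS restriction sites or fusion overhangs, so the class of part this acceptor is designed to receive cannot be determined from the information given.
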