Features (pLannotate 1.2.2; 12 found; start..end, strand, type, name):
    110..214     +  promoter       AmpR promoter: bla
    205..285     -  CDS            int (fragment): INT2_ECOLX - Protein inferred from homology: Swiss-Prot protein existence level 3. Putative integrase believed to be involved in the insertion of antibiotic resistance genes into plasmids and transposons. From Escherichia coli.
    371..427     +  CDS            GmR (fragment): gentamycin acetyltransferase; aacC1; confers resistance to gentamycin
    434..1222    +  CDS            aadA: S3AD_ECOLX - Experimental evidence at protein level: Swiss-Prot protein existence level 1. Mediates bacterial resistance to the antibiotics streptomycin and spectinomycin. From Escherichia coli.
   1396..1984    +  rep_origin     ori: high-copy-number ColE1/pMB1/pBR322/pUC origin of replication
   2167..2283    +  CDS            lacI (fragment): LACI_ECOLI - Experimental evidence at protein level: Swiss-Prot protein existence level 1. Repressor of the lactose operon. Binds allolactose as an inducer. From Escherichia coli (strain K12).
   2299..2320    +  protein_bind   CAP binding site: CAP binding activates transcription in the presence of cAMP. E. coli catabolite activator protein
   2335..2365    +  promoter       lac promoter: promoter for the E. coli lac operon
   2373..2389    +  protein_bind   lac operator: The lac repressor binds to the lac operator to inhibit transcription in E. coli. This inhibition can be relieved by adding lactose or isopropyl-β-D-thiogalactopyranoside (IPTG). lac repressor encoded by lacI
   2426..2482    -  misc_feature   MCS: pUC18/19 multiple cloning site
   2479..2636    +  CDS            lacZα (fragment): LacZα fragment of β-galactosidase; lacZ fragment
   2642..2741    -  misc_feature   bom (fragment): basis of mobility region from pBR322
>Addgene plasmid #47991 | pICH53399 | depositor full sequence | sequence record 68991 | Full Sequence
GTGGCTCTTCAGTGGACGAAAGGGCCTCGTGATACGCCTATTTTTATAGGTTAATGTCATGATAATAATG
GTTTCTTAGACGTCAGGTGGCACTTTTCGGGGAAATGTGCGCGGAACCCCTATTTGTTTATTTTTCTAAA
TACATTCAAATATGTATCCGCTCATGAGACAATAACCCTGATAAATGCTTCAATAATATTGAAAAAGGAA
GAGTATGCGCTCACGCAACTGGTCCAGAACCTTGACCGAACGCAGCGGTGGTAACGGCGCAGTGGCGGTT
TTCATGGCTTGTTATGACTGTTTTTTTGGGGTACAGTCTATGCCTCGGGCATCCAAGCAGCAAGCGCGTT
ACGCCGTGGGTCGATGTTTGATGTTATGGAGCAGCAACGATGTTACGCAGCAGGGCAGTCGCCCTAAAAC
AAAGTTAAACATCATGAGGGAAGCGGTGATCGCCGAAGTATCGACTCAACTATCAGAGGTAGTTGGCGTC
ATCGAGCGCCATCTCGAACCGACGTTGCTGGCCGTACATTTGTACGGCTCCGCAGTGGATGGCGGCCTGA
AGCCACACAGCGATATTGATTTGCTGGTTACGGTGACCGTAAGGCTTGATGAAACAACGCGGCGAGCTTT
GATCAACGACCTTTTGGAAACTTCGGCTTCCCCTGGAGAGAGCGAGATTCTCCGCGCTGTAGAAGTCACC
ATTGTTGTGCACGACGACATCATTCCGTGGCGTTATCCAGCTAAGCGCGAACTGCAATTTGGAGAATGGC
AGCGCAATGACATTCTTGCAGGTATCTTCGAGCCAGCCACGATCGACATTGATCTGGCTATCTTGCTGAC
AAAAGCAAGAGAACATAGCGTTGCCTTGGTAGGTCCAGCGGCGGAGGAACTCTTTGATCCGGTTCCTGAA
CAGGATCTATTTGAGGCGCTAAATGAAACCTTAACGCTATGGAACTCGCCGCCCGACTGGGCTGGCGATG
AGCGAAATGTAGTGCTTACGTTGTCCCGCATTTGGTACAGCGCAGTAACCGGCAAAATCGCGCCGAAGGA
TGTCGCTGCCGACTGGGCAATGGAGCGCCTGCCGGCCCAGTATCAGCCCGTCATACTTGAAGCTAGACAG
GCTTATCTTGGACAAGAAGAAGATCGCTTGGCCTCGCGCGCAGATCAGTTGGAAGAATTTGTCCATTACG
TAAAAGGCGAGATCACCAAGGTAGTCGGCAAATAACTGTCAGACCAAGTTTACTCATATATACTTTAGAT
TGATTTAAAACTTCATTTTTAATTTAAAAGGATCTAGGTGAAGATCCTTTTTGATAATCTCATGACCAAA
ATCCCTTAACGTGAGTTTTCGTTCCACTGAGCGTCAGACCCCGTAGAAAAGATCAAAGGATCTTCTTGAG
ATCCTTTTTTTCTGCGCGTAATCTGCTGCTTGCAAACAAAAAAACCACCGCTACCAGCGGTGGTTTGTTT
GCCGGATCAAGAGCTACCAACTCTTTTTCCGAAGGTAACTGGCTTCAGCAGAGCGCAGATACCAAATACT
GTCCTTCTAGTGTAGCCGTAGTTAGGCCACCACTTCAAGAACTCTGTAGCACCGCCTACATACCTCGCTC
TGCTAATCCTGTTACCAGTGGCTGCTGCCAGTGGCGATAAGTCGTGTCTTACCGGGTTGGACTCAAGACG
ATAGTTACCGGATAAGGCGCAGCGGTCGGGCTGAACGGGGGGTTCGTGCACACAGCCCAGCTTGGAGCGA
ACGACCTACACCGAACTGAGATACCTACAGCGTGAGCTATGAGAAAGCGCCACGCTTCCCGAAGGGAGAA
AGGCGGACAGGTATCCGGTAAGCGGCAGGGTCGGAACAGGAGAGCGCACGAGGGAGCTTCCAGGGGGAAA
CGCCTGGTATCTTTATAGTCCTGTCGGGTTTCGCCACCTCTGACTTGAGCGTCGATTTTTGTGATGCTCG
TCAGGGGGGCGGAGCCTATGGAAAAACGCCAGCAACGCGGCCTTTTTACGGTTCCTGGCCTTTTGCTGGC
CTTTTGCTCACATGTTCTTTCCTGCGTTATCCCCTGATTCTGTGGATAACCGTATTACCGCCTTTGAGTG
AGCTGATACCGCTCGCCGCAGCCGAACGACCGAGCGCAGCGAGTCAGTGAGCGAGGAAGCGGAAGAGCGC
CCAATACGCAAACCGCCTCTCCCCGCGCGTTGGCCGATTCATTAATCACTCTGTGGTCTCAGGTATTGTC
TTCGCAGCTGGCACGACAGGTTTCCCGACTGGAAAGCGGGCAGTGAGCGCAACGCAATTAATGTGAGTTA
GCTCACTCATTAGGCACCCCAGGCTTTACACTTTATGCTTCCGGCTCGTATGTTGTGTGGAATTGTGAGC
GGATAACAATTTCACACAGGAAACAGCTATGACCATGATTACGCCAAGCTTGCATGCCTGCAGGTCGACT
CTAGAGGATCCCCGGGTACCGAGCTCGAATTCACTGGCCGTCGTTTTACAACGTCGTGACTGGGAAAACC
CTGGCGTTACCCAACTTAATCGCCTTGCAGCACATCCCCCTTTCGCCAGCTGGCGTAATAGCGAAGAGGC
CCGCACCGATCGCCCTTCCCAACAGTTGCGCAGCCTGAATGGCGAATGGCGCCTGATGCGGTATTTTCTC
CTTACGCATCTGTGCGGTATTTCACACCGCATATGGTGCACTCTCAGTACAATCTGCTCTGATGCCGCAT
AGTTAAGCCAGCCCCGACACCCGCCAACACCCGCTGACGCGCCCTGACGGGCTTGTCTGCTCCCGGCATC
CGCTTACAGACAAGCTGTGACGAAGACAACGCTTGAGACCACGAA
