>Addgene plasmid #47991 | pICH53399 | addgene partial sequence | sequence record 70635 | MoCloF 5'-agcgaggaagcggaagagcg-3'
AACCGCCTCTCCCCGCGCGTTGGCCGATTCATTAATCACTCTGTGGTCTCAGGTATTGTCTTCGCAGCTG
GCACGACAGGTTTCCCGACTGGAAAGCGGGCAGTGAGCGCAACGCAATTAATGTGAGTTAGCTCACTCAT
TAGGCACCCCAGGCTTTACACTTTATGCTTCCGGCTCGTATGTTGTGTGGAATTGTGAGCGGATAACAAT
TTCACACAGGAAACAGCTATGACCATGATTACGCCAAGCTTGCATGCCTGCAGGTCGACTCTAGAGGATC
CCCGGGTACCGAGCTCGAATTCACTGGCCGTCGTTTTACAACGTCGTGACTGGGAAAACCCTGGCGTTAC
CCAACTTAATCGCCTTGCAGCACATCCCCCTTTCGCCAGCTGGCGTAATAGCGAAGAGGCCCGCACCGAT
CGCCCTTCCCAACAGTTGCGCAGCCTGAATGGCGAATGGCGCCTGATGCGGTATTTTCTCCTTACGCATC
TGTGCGGTATTTCACACCGCATATGGTGCACTCTCAGTACAATCTGCTCTGATGCCGCATAGTTAAGCCA
GCCCCGACACCCGCCAACACCCGCTGACGCGCCCTGACGGGCTTGTCTGCTCCCGGCATCCGCTTACAGA
CAAGCTGTGACGAAGACAACGCTTGAGACCACGAAGTGGCTCTTCAGTGGACGAAAGGGCCTCGTGATAC
GCCTATTTTTATAGGTTAATGTCATGATAATAATGGTTTCTTAGACGTCAGGTGGCACTTTTCGGGGAAA
TGTGCGCGGAACCCCTATTTGTTTATTTTTCTAAATACATTCAAATATGTATCCGCTCATGAGACAATAA
CCCTGATAAATGCTTCAATAATATTGAAAAAGGAAGAGTATGCGCTCACGCAACTGGTCCAGAACCTTGA
CCGAACGCAGCGGTGGTAACGGCGCAGTGGCGGTTTTCATGGCTTGTTATGACTGTTTTTTTGGGGTACA
GTCTATGCCTCGGGCATCCAAGCAGCAAGCGCGTTACGCCGTGGGTCGATGTTTGATGTTATGGAGCAGC
AACGATGTTACGCAGCAGGGCAGTCGCCCTAAAACAAAGTTA
